Addgene plasmid #57649: tdEos-Myotilin-C-14
Purpose: Localization: Cytoskeleton, Excitation: 505 / 569, Emission: 516 / 581
Depositing lab: Michael Davidson. Depositing organization: Florida State University, Tallahassee.
Backbone
  Vector backbone: tdEos-C1
  Backbone size w/o insert (bp): 4750
  Vector type: Mammalian Expression
  Selectable markers: Neomycin (select with G418)
Growth in bacteria
  Bacterial resistance: Kanamycin, 50 μg/mL
  Growth temperature: 37°C
  Growth strain: DH5alpha
  Copy number: High Copy
Gene/Insert
  Gene/Insert name: Myotilin (alt name: NM_006790.1)
  Species: H. sapiens (human)
  GenBank ID: Myotilin
  Entrez Gene: MYOT (a.k.a. LGMD1, LGMD1A, MFM3, TTID, TTOD)
  Promoter: CMV
  Tag / fusion protein: tdEos (N terminal on backbone)
  Cloning method: Unknown
  Sequencing primers: 5′ CMV-F; 3′ SV40pA-R
Terms and licenses: Academic/Nonprofit Terms; Industry Terms
Depositor comments: . Excitation = 505 / 569; Emission = 516 / 581
How to cite: tdEos-Myotilin-C-14 was a gift from Michael Davidson (Addgene plasmid # 57649 ; http://n2t.net/addgene:57649 ; RRID:Addgene_57649)
