[The description below was written by a language model from this plasmid's Addgene catalogue record.]
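Description:
tdEos-Myotilin-C-14 is a mammalian expression plasmid built on the tdEos-C1 backbone (about 4.75 kb without insert), a C1-style fluorescent protein fusion vector. It is maintained in E. coli as a high-copy plasmid under kanamycin selection, and it carries a neomycin resistance marker so that transfected mammalian cells can be selected with G418. No feature table accompanies the record, so the origin of replication and other backbone details are not listed. The use of an SV40 polyA reverse sequencing primer does suggest that an SV40 polyadenylation signal lies downstream of the expression cassette.

The payload is human myotilin (MYOT), driven by the CMV promoter for strong constitutive expression in mammalian cells. tdEos, supplied by the backbone, is fused to the N terminus of myotilin. The "14" in the name may refer to the length of the linker between the two, but the record does not say so, and the cloning method is listed as unknown. tdEos is a tandem-dimer form of the photoconvertible protein Eos, which switches from a green to a red emitting state on illumination with violet or near-UV light. This matches the two recorded spectral pairs: excitation 505 and emission 516 for the green form, and excitation 569 and emission 581 for the red form.

The stated localization is the cytoskeleton, in keeping with myotilin's role as an actin-associated structural protein of muscle. The construct therefore serves as a fluorescent marker for imaging myotilin in cells. Its photoconvertible tag also suits it to optical highlighting and tracking of protein subpopulations, and to localization-based super-resolution microscopy.
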