>Addgene plasmid #57649 | tdEos-Myotilin-C-14 | depositor partial sequence | sequence record 88802 | insert sequence
AGCGCTACCGGTCGCCACCATGAGTGCGATTAAGCCAGACATGAAGATCAACCTCCGTATGGAAGGCAAC
GTAAACGGGCACCACTTTGTGATCGACGGAGATGGTACAGGCAAGCCTTTTGAGGGAAAACAGAGTATGG
ATCTTGAAGTCAAAGAGGGCGGACCTCTGCCTTTTGCCTTTGATATCCTGACCACTGCATTCCATTACGG
CAACAGGGTATTCGCCGAATATCCAGACCACATACAAGACTATTTTAAGCAGTCGTTTCCTAAGGGGTAT
TCGTGGGAACGAAGCTTGACTTTCGAAGACGGGGGCATTTGCATTGCCAGAAACGACATAACAATGGAAG
GGGACACTTTCTATAATAAAGTTCGATTTCACGGTGTAAACTTTCCCGCCAATGGTCCAGTTATGCAGAA
GAAGACGCTGAAATGGGAGCCCTCCACTGAGAAAATGTATGTGCGTGATGGAGTGCTGACTGGTGATATT
CGCATGGCTTTGTTGCTTGAAGGAAATGCCCATTACCGATGTGACTTCAGAACTACTTACAAAGCTAAGG
AGAAGGGTGTCAAGTTACCAGGCTACCACTTTGTGGACCACTGCATTGAGATTTTAAGCCATGACAAAGA
TTACAACAAGGTTAAGCTGTATGAGCATGCTGTTGCTCATTCTGGATTGCCTGACAATGCCAGACGATCC
GGTAGCGGTCACGGTACTGGTTCTACTGGTTCTGGTTCTTCTGAGAGTGCGATTAAGCCAGACATGAAGA
TCAACCTCCGTATGGAAGGCAACGTAAACGGGCACCACTTTGTGATCGACGGAGATGGTACAGGCAAGCC
TTTTGAGGGAAAACAGAGTATGGATCTTGAAGTCAAAGAGGGCGGACCTCTGCCTTTTGCCTTTGATATC
CTGACCACTGCATTCCATTACGGCAACAGGGTATTCGCCGAATATCCAGACCACATACAAGACTATTTTA
AGCAGTCGTTTCCTAAGGGGTATTCGTGGGAACGAAGCTTGACTTTCGAAGACGGGGGCATTTGCATTGC
CAGAAACGACATAACAATGGAAGGGGACACTTTCTATAATAAAGTTCGATTTCACGGTGTAAACTTTCCC
GCCAATGGTCCAGTTATGCAGAAGAAGACGCTGAAATGGGAGCCCTCCACTGAGAAAATGTATGTGCGTG
ATGGAGTGCTGACTGGTGATATTCGCATGGCTTTGTTGCTTGAAGGAAATGCCCATTACCGATGTGACTT
CAGAACTACTTACAAAGCTAAGGAGAAGGGTGTCAAGTTACCAGGCTACCACTTTGTGGACCACTGCATT
GAGATTTTAAGCCATGACAAAGATTACAACAAGGTTAAGCTGTATGAGCATGCTGTTGCTCATTCTGGAT
TGCCTGACAATGCCAGACGATCCGGAAGTGCTGGGAGCGCAAGCGGAAGCGGAGGCTCCGGTTTTAACTA
CGAACGTCCAAAACACTTCATCCAGTCCCAAAACCCATGTGGCTCCAGATTGCAGCCTCCTGGACCAGAA
ACCTCCAGCTTCTCTAGCCAGACCAAACAGTCTTCCATTATCATCCAGCCCCGCCAGTGTACAGAGCAAA
GATTTTCTGCCTCCTCAACACTGAGCTCTCACATCACCATGTCCTCCTCTGCTTTCCCTGCTTCTCCCCA
GCAGCATGCTGGCTCCAACCCAGGCCAAAGGGTTACAACCACCTATAACCAGTCCCCAGCCAGCTTCCTC
AGCTCCATATTACCATCACAGCCTGATTACAATAGCAGTAAAATCCCTTCCGCTATGGATTCCAACTATC
AACAGTCCTCAGCTGGCCAACCTATAAATGCAAAGCCATCCCAAACTGCAAATGCTAAGCCCATACCAAG
AACTCCTGATCATGAAATACAAGGATCAAAAGAAGCTTTGATTCAAGATTTGGAAAGAAAGCTGAAATGC
AAGGACACCCTTCTTCATAATGGAAATCAACGTCTAACATATGAAGAGAAGATGGCTCGCAGATTGCTAG
GACCACAGAATGCAGCTGCTGTGTTTCAAGCTCAGGATGACAGTGGTGCACAAGACTCGCAGCAACACAA
CTCAGAACATGCGCGACTGCAAGTTCCTACATCACAAGTAAGAAGTAGATCAACCTCAAGGGGAGATGTG
AATGATCAGGATGCAATCCAGGAGAAATTTTACCCACCACGTTTCATTCAAGTGCCAGAGAACATGTCGA
TTGATGAAGGAAGATTCTGCAGAATGGACTTCAAAGTGAGTGGACTGCCAGCTCCTGATGTGTCATGGTA
TCTAAATGGAAGAACAGTTCAATCAGATGATTTGCACAAAATGATAGTGTCTGAGAAGGGTCTTCATTCA
CTCATCTTTGAAGTAGTCAGAGCTTCAGATGCAGGGGCTTATGCATGTGTTGCCAAGAATAGAGCAGGAG
AAGCCACCTTCACTGTGCAGCTGGATGTCCTTGCAAAAGAACATAAAAGAGCACCAATGTTTATCTACAA
ACCACAGAGCAAAAAAGTTTTAGAGGGAGATTCAGTGAAACTAGAATGCCAGATCTCGGCTATACCTCCA
CCAAAGCTTTTCTGGAAAAGAAATAATGAAATGGTACAATTCAACACTGACCGAATAAGCTTATATCAAG
ATAACACTGGAAGAGTTACTTTACTGATAAAAGATGTAAACAAGAAAGATGCTGGGTGGTATACTGTGTC
AGCAGTTAATGAAGCTGGAGTGACTACATGTAACACAAGATTAGACGTTACGGCACGTCCAAACCAAACT
CTTCCAGCTCCTAAGCAGTTACGGGTTCGACCAACATTCAGCAAATATTTAGCACTTAATGGGAAAGGTT
TGAATGTAAAACAAGCTTTTAACCCAGAAGGAGAATTTCAGCGTTTGGCAGCTCAATCTGGACTCTATGA
AAGTGAAGAACTTTAAGGATCCACCGGATCTAGATAACTGATCATAATCAGCCATACCACATT
